>Addgene plasmid #45060 | pBa.TfR.GFP | addgene full sequence | sequence record 495746 | Addgene Long Read Sequencing Result
CTAGTGCATGCATACCCCTCGGTGTTATTGCTGCTCTGTGCACGCACGCTCATTGTATCACTTCATCCCA
GTGCATGCACTCACACTGGAGCGATTGCTGCTCGGTGCACGCACACTCATTGTATCACTGCAGCTCAGTG
GCTGCACGCACACCGGTGTTATTGCTGCTCGGTGCGTGCATGCACATCAGTGTCGCTGCAGCTCAGTGCA
TGCACGCTCATTGCCCATCGCTATCCCTGCCTCTCCTGCTGGCGCTCCCCGGGAGGTGACTTCAAGGGGA
CCGCAGGACCACCTCGGGGGTGGGGGGAGGGCTGCACACGCGGACCCCGCTCCCCCTCCCCAACAAAGCA
CTGTGGAATCAAAAAGGGGGGAGGGGGGATGGAGGGGCGCGTCACACCCCCGCCCCACACCCTCACCTCG
AGGTGAGCCCCACGTTCTGCTTCACTCTCCCCATCTCCCCCCCCTCCCCACCCCCAATTTTGTATTTATT
TATTTTTTAATTATTTTGTGCAGCGATGGGGGCGGGGGGGGGGGGGGCGCGCGCCAGGCGGGGCGGGGCG
GGGCGAGGGGCGGGGCGGGGCGAGGCGGAGAGGTGCGGCGGCAGCCAATCAGAGCGGCGCGCTCCGAAAG
TTTCCTTTTATGGCGAGGCGGCGGCGGCGGCGGCCCTATAAAAAGCGAAGCGCGCGGCGGGCGGGAGTCG
CTGCGCGCTGCCTTCGCCCCGTGCCCCGCTCCGCCGCCGCCTCGCGCCGCCCGCCCCGGCTCTGACTGAC
CGCGTTACTCCCACAGGTGAGCGGGCGGGACGGCCCTTCTCCTCCGGGCTGTAATTAGCGCTTGGTTTAA
TGACGGCTCGTTTCTTTTCTGTGGCTGCGTGAAAGCCTTAAAGGGCTCCGGGAGGGCCCTTTGTGCGGGG
GGGAGCGGCTCGGGGGGTGCGTGCGTGTGTGTGTGCGTGGGGAGCGCCGCGTGCGGCTCCGCGCTGCCCG
GCGGCTGTGAGCGCTGCGGGCGCGGCGCGGGGCTTTGTGCGCTCCGCAGTGTGCGCGAGGGGAGCGCGGC
CGGGGGCGGTGCCCCGCGGTGCGGGGGGGGCTGCGAGGGGAACAAAGGCTGCGTGCGGGGTGTGTGCGTG
GGGGGGTGAGCAGGGGGTGTGGGCGCGGCGGTCGGGCTGTAACCCCCCCCTGCACCCCCCTCCCCGAGTT
GCTGAGCACGGCCCGGCTTCGGGTGCGGGGCTCCGTGCGGGGCGTGGCGCGGGGCTCGCCGTGCCGGGCG
GGGGGTGGCGGCAGGTGGGGGTGCCGGGCGGGGCGGGGCCGCCTCGGGCCGGGGAGGGCTCGGGGGAGGG
GCGCGGCGGCCCCCGGAGCGCCGGCGGCTGTCGAGGCGCGGCGAGCCGCAGCCATTGCCTTTTATGGTAA
TCGTGCGAGAGGGCGCAGGGACTTCCTTTGTCCCAAATCTGTGCGGAGCCGAAATCTGGGAGGCGCCGCC
GCACCCCCTCTAGCGGGCGCGGGGCGAAGCGGTGCGGCGCCGGCAGGAAGGAAATGGGCGGGGAGGGCCT
TCGTGCGTCGCCGCGCCGCCGTCCCCTTCTCCATCTCCAGCCTCGGGGCTGTCCGCAGGGGGACGGCTGC
CTTCGGGGGGGACGGGGCAGGGCGGGGTTCGGCTTCTGGCGTGTGACCGGCGGGGTTTATATCTTCCCTT
CTCTGTTCCTCCGCAGCCCCCAAGCTTGGCGCGCCTAGGGGGGATCCACCATGGATCAAGCTAGATCAGC
ATTCTCTAACTTGTTTGGTGGAGAACCATTGTCATATACCCGGTTCAGCCTGGCTCGGCAAGTAGATGGC
GATAACAGTCATGTGGAGATGAAACTTGCTGTAGATGAAGAAGAAAATGCTGACAATAACACAAAGGCCA
ATGTCACAAAACCAAAAAGGTGTAGTGGAAGTATCTGCTATGGGACTATTGCTGTGATCGTCTTTTTCTT
GATTGGATTTATGATTGGCTACTTGGGCTATTGTAAAGGGGTAGAACCAAAAACTGAGTGTGAGAGACTG
GCAGGAACCGAGTCTCCAGTGAGGGAGGAGCCAGGAGAGGACTTCCCTGCAGCACGTCGCTTATATTGGG
ATGACCTGAAGAGAAAGTTGTCGGAGAAACTGGACAGCACAGACTTCACCAGCACCATCAAGCTGCTGAA
TGAAAATTCATATGTCCCTCGTGAGGCTGGATCTCAAAAAGATGAAAATCTTGCGTTGTATGTTGAAAAT
CAATTTCGTGAATTTAAACTCAGCAAAGTCTGGCGTGATCAACATTTTGTTAAGATTCAGGTCAAAGACA
GCGCTCAAAACTCGGTGATCATAGTTGATAAGAACGGTAGACTTGTTTACCTGGTGGAGAATCCTGGGGG
TTATGTGGCGTATAGTAAGGCTGCAACAGTTACTGGTAAACTGGTCCATGCTAATTTTGGTACTAAAAAA
GATTTTGAGGATTTATACACTCCTGTGAATGGATCTATAGTGATTGTCAGAGCAGGGAAAATCACCTTTG
CAGAAAAGGTTGCAAATGCTGAAAGCTTAAATGCAATTGGTGTGTTGATATACATGGACCAGACTAAATT
TCCCATTGTTAACGCAGAACTTTCATTCTTTGGACATGCTCATCTGGGGACAGGTGACCCTTACACACCT
GGATTCCCTTCCTTCAATCACACTCAGTTTCCACCATCTCGGTCATCAGGATTGCCTAATATACCTGTCC
AGACAATCTCCAGAGCTGCTGCAGAAAAGCTGTTTGGGAATATGGAAGGAGACTGTCCCTCTGACTGGAA
AACAGACTCTACATGTAGGATGGTAACCTCAGAAAGCAAGAATGTGAAGCTCACTGTGAGCAATGTGCTG
AAAGAGATAAAAATTCTTAACATCTTTGGAGTTATTAAAGGCTTTGTAGAACCAGATCACTATGTTGTAG
TTGGGGCCCAGAGAGATGCATGGGGCCCTGGAGCTGCAAAATCCGGTGTAGGCACAGCTCTCCTATTGAA
ACTTGCCCAGATGTTCTCAGATATGGTCTTAAAAGATGGGTTTCAGCCCAGCAGAAGCATTATCTTTGCC
AGTTGGAGTGCTGGAGACTTTGGATCGGTTGGTGCCACTGAATGGCTAGAGGGATACCTTTCGTCCCTGC
ATTTAAAGGCTTTCACTTATATTAATCTGGATAAAGCGGTTCTTGGTACCAGCAACTTCAAGGTTTCTGC
CAGCCCACTGTTGTATACGCTTATTGAGAAAACAATGCAAAATGTGAAGCATCCGGTTACTGGGCAATTT
CTATATCAGGACAGCAACTGGGCCAGCAAAGTTGAGAAACTCACTTTAGACAATGCTGCTTTCCCTTTCC
TTGCATATTCTGGAATCCCAGCAGTTTCTTTCTGTTTTTGCGAGGACACAGATTATCCTTATTTGGGTAC
CACCATGGACACCTATAAGGAACTGATTGAGAGGATTCCTGAGTTGAACAAAGTGGCACGAGCAGCTGCA
GAGGTCGCTGGTCAGTTCGTGATTAAACTAACCCATGATGTTGAATTGAAC
[444 nt withheld, positions 3552-3995]
GACAATGAGTTTGGGGATCCACCGGTCGCCACCATGGTGAGCAAGGGCGAGGAGCTGTTCACCGGGGTGG
TGCCCATCCTGGTCGAGCTGGACGGCGACGTAAACGGCCACAAGTTCAGCGTGTCCGGCGAGGGCGAGGG
CGATGCCACCTACGGCAAGCTGACCCTGAAGTTCATCTGCACCACCGGCAAGCTGCCCGTGCCCTGGCCC
ACCCTCGTGACCACCCTGACCTACGGCGTGCAGTGCTTCAGCCGCTACCCCGACCACATGAAGCAGCACG
ACTTCTTCAAGTCCGCCATGCCCGAAGGCTACGTCCAGGAGCGCACCATCTTCTTCAAGGACGACGGCAA
CTACAAGACCCGCGCCGAGGTGAAGTTCGAGGGCGACACCCTGGTGAACCGCATCGAGCTGAAGGGCATC
GACTTCAAGGAGGACGGCAACATCCTGGGGCACAAGCTGGAGTACAACTACAACAGCCACAACGTCTATA
TCATGGCCGACAAGCAGAAGAACGGCATCAAGGTGAACTTCAAGATCCGCCACAACATCGAGGACGGCAG
CGTGCAGCTCGCCGACCACTACCAGCAGAACACCCCCATCGGCGACGGCCCCGTGCTGCTGCCCGACAAC
CACTACCTGAGCACCCAGTCCGCCCTGAGCAAAGACCCCAACGAGAAGCGCGATCACATGGTCCTGCTGG
AGTTCGTGACCGCCGCCGGGATCACTCTCGGCATGGACGAGCTGTACAAGCGGACCGTCTAATCTAGATA
AGTAATGATCATAATCAGCCATATCACATCTGTAGAGGTTTTACTTGCTTTAAAAAACCTCCCACACCTC
CCCCTGAACCTGAAACATAAAATGAATGCAATTGTTGTTGTTAACTTGTTTATTGCAGCTTATAATGGTT
ACAAATAAAGCAATAGCATCACAAATTTCACAAATAAAGCATTTTTTTCACTGCATTCTAGTTGTGGTTT
GTCCAAACTCATCAATGTATCTTATCATGTCTGGATCCCCGGGTACCGAGCTCGAATTCGTAATCATGTC
ATAGCTGTTTCCTGTGTGAAATTGTTATCCGCTCACAATTCCACACAACATACGAGCCGGAAGCATAAAG
TGTAAAGCCTGGGGTGCCTAATGAGTGAGCTAACTCACATTAATTGCGTTGCGCTCACTGCCCGCTTTCC
AGTCGGGAAACCTGTCGTGCCAGCTGCATTAATGAATCGGCCAACGCGCGGGGAGAGGCGGTTTGCGTAT
TGGGCGCTCTTCCGCTTCCTCGCTCACTGACTCGCTGCGCTCGGTCGTTCGGCTGCGGCGAGCGGTATCA
GCTCACTCAAAGGCGGTAATACGGTTATCCACAGAATCAGGGGATAACGCAGGAAAGAACATGTGAGCAA
AAGGCCAGCAAAAGGCCAGGAACCGTAAAAAGGCCGCGTTGCTGGCGTTTTTCCATAGGCTCCGCCCCCC
TGACGAGCATCACAAAAATCGACGCTCAAGTCAGAGGTGGCGAAACCCGACAGGACTATAAAGATACCAG
GCGTTTCCCCCTGGAAGCTCCCTCGTGCGCTCTCCTGTTCCGACCCTGCCGCTTACCGGATACCTGTCCG
CCTTTCTCCCTTCGGGAAGCGTGGCGCTTTCTCATAGCTCACGCTGTAGGTATCTCAGTTCGGTGTAGGT
CGTTCGCTCCAAGCTGGGCTGTGTGCACGAACCCCCCGTTCAGCCCGACCGCTGCGCCTTATCCGGTAAC
TATCGTCTTGAGTCCAACCCGGTAAGACACGACTTATCGCCACTGGCAGCAGCCACTGGTAACAGGATTA
GCAGAGCGAGGTATGTAGGCGGTGCTACAGAGTTCTTGAAGTGGTGGCCTAACTACGGCTACACTAGAAG
AACAGTATTTGGTATCTGCGCTCTGCTGAAGCCAGTTACCTTCGGAAAAAGAGTTGGTAGCTCTTGATCC
GGCAAACAAACCACCGCTGGTAGCGGTGGTTTTTTTGTTTGCAAGCAGCAGATTACGCGCAGAAAAAAAG
GATCTCAAGAAGATCCTTTGATCTTTTCTACGGGGTCTGACGCTCAGTGGAACGAAAACTCACGTTAAGG
GATTTTGGTCATGAGATTATCAAAAAGGATCTTCACCTAGATCCTTTTAAATTAAAAATGAAGTTTTAAA
TCAATCTAAAGTATATATGAGTAAACTTGGTCTGACAGTTACCAATGCTTAATCAGTGAGGCACCTATCT
CAGCGATCTGTCTATTTCGTTCATCCATAGTTGCCTGACTCCCCGTCGTGTAGATAACTACGATACGGGA
GGGCTTACCATCTGGCCCCAGTGCTGCAATGATACCGCGAGACCCACGCTCACCGGCTCCAGATTTATCA
GCAATAAACCAGCCAGCCGGAAGGGCCGAGCGCAGAAGTGGTCCTGCAACTTTATCCGCCTCCATCCAGT
CTATTAATTGTTGCCGGGAAGCTAGAGTAAGTAGTTCGCCAGTTAATAGTTTGCGCAACGTTGTTGCCAT
TGCTACAGGCATCGTGGTGTCACGCTCGTCGTTTGGTATGGCTTCATTCAGCTCCGGTTCCCAACGATCA
AGGCGAGTTACATGATCCCCCATGTTGTGCAAAAAAGCGGTTAGCTCCTTCGGTCCTCCGATCGTTGTCA
GAAGTAAGTTGGCCGCAGTGTTATCACTCATGGTTATGGCAGCACTGCATAATTCTCTTACTGTCATGCC
ATCCGTAAGATGCTTTTCTGTGACTGGTGAGTACTCAACCAAGTCATTCTGAGAATAGTGTATGCGGCGA
CCGAGTTGCTCTTGCCCGGCGTCAATACGGGATAATACCGCGCCACATAGCAGAACTTTAAAAGTGCTCA
TCATTGGAAAACGTTCTTCGGGGCGAAAACTCTCAAGGATCTTACCGCTGTTGAGATCCAGTTCGATGTA
ACCCACTCGTGCACCCAACTGATCTTCAGCATCTTTTACTTTCACCAGCGTTTCTGGGTGAGCAAAAACA
GGAAGGCAAAATGCCGCAAAAAAGGGAATAAGGGCGACACGGAAATGTTGAATACTCATACTCTTCCTTT
TTCAATATTATTGAAGCATTTATCAGGGTTATTGTCTCATGAGCGGATACATATTTGAATGTATTTAGAA
AAATAAACAAATAGGGGTTCCGCGCACATTTCCCCGAAAAGTGCCACCTGACGTCTAAGAAACCATTATT
ATCATGACATTAACCTATAAAAATAGGCGTATCACGAGGCCCTTTCGTCTCGCGCGTTTCGGTGATGACG
GTGAAAACCTCTGACACATGCAGCTCCCGGAGACGGTCACAGCTTGTCTGTAAGCGGATGCCGGGAGCAG
ACAAGCCCGTCAGGGCGCGTCAGCGGGTGTTGGCGGGTGTCGGGGCTGGCTTAACTATGCGGCATCAGAG
CAGATTGTACTGAGAGTGCACCATATGCGGTGTGAAATACCGCACAGATGCGTAAGGAGAAAATACCGCA
TCAGGCGCCATTCGCCATTCAGGCTGCGCAACTGTTGGGAAGGGCGATCGGTGCGGGCCTCTTCGCTATT
ACGCCAGCTGGCGAAAGGGGGATGTGCTGCAAGGCGATTAAGTTGGGTAACGCCAGGGTTTTCCCAGTCA
CGACGTTGTAAAACGACGGCCAGTGCCAAGTTGGGATCTTTGCATTGGCCCACGGCTCTCAGGATGGGGA
TGCTCCCCTTCAGCACCCGGTTCCCCTTGGAAACTGATGGTCCTGGCTCTGTGGCATGGCAGTGGCACTG
TGAGGAGCCCCCTACCAGCAGCACACAGTGGGGTTGGCACTGCCACGCTCCGGATGCCGCGCTCTGATCC
AACCCCATAATCAAGGGAACCCGAATTGCCCCATCATTGCCCCCACCACCCCCATCCTGCCGGGCCCTCA
CACCCCACGCTGCCTTCTGGTGACATTCCCCAGCCCAAACCCACGGCTTCATGGCTACCGCGGGGCATTT
CCCATTGCCGCCCCATTATCAGCTCTGCACACCTCCCGCTGTACCCATGCCTCGTGGCTGCCCTTCTTTG
ACGTATAATCTTCTAATTAATACCCGGCCTTGTCAAAGTGGAGCACAAACGTTAATTAATTCCCCAGCAG
GCAGGTAATTAACAGTGTGACTCCCTTTTTGCTGCGAGTGGGGCTGATACAGAGAGATGTGGCACTATGG
AGCCCACGGGGTCCTGGCACTGGGTGCCCACGGAGGTCCCCATGTGCTGCAGTGTCACCGCCTCCGAGGA
GACAGTATTGTCCCTGCGGTGTCCCTGCAGCTCAGCTCTGTCCACAGGGCCACCTCCAGTTTGGAGGGGA
CACAATGCAGCCCCGATGCAACCCATCCTCGCAGCATCCCAGGGACAAAGACCCCACTGCAAGACCGCAC
ACAGGGCTGGGTCCCGCTCCCCTAATATCTACAGTGCTTCTTGCATGGCCCCTTAATCAATGCAGTTAAT
CAGCATGCGCTCATGCACCGCTCTGGAGCTGCAAAGCCCCTCGCAGCGCTGCTCACCAACACCGCGCACC
GCCCCGGCCCAGCCTGCAGCACGCGCTGCAAACAGGAAAGAAACAAAATATTGCCCAAATGTAGGCAAAG
GCATTCGGCTGCCTTGACCTCCGCCGGGCCGGGCCCTGCCTGACTCAGCTCCTTACTCAGCGCTCGCTTC
CTCCCTCCGGCTGCCACCGCCGCAGCGCACACCCTGACAAAGAGTGGCCCTTAACGGGCTCTGAGGTGCA
CCCAGCAGTGCACTCAGCAGTCCAAGGGCCGGCCTGGAGGTTTGCACCGCTACGTGCTGACATTAGCATT
GAACTTGGCCCTGGGTAGTGCTGCAGGCCGGGCGGGGTGGGTGTAGAGAGTGCAGCGCGCGTTGCACCCG
GTGCCCCTTCCCCTCCCTTGCATCCCAGCAGGCTGCACCCCAGCACCAGGCCCGTGCATGCATGCTCCTG
GTGTTATTGCAGCCTGGTGCATGCATGCGTCTTGATGGTGCAGCGCTGTGCATGCATCCTCCTTGGTGTG
TAGCAGT
Features (pLannotate 1.2.2; 16 found; start..end, strand, type, name):
    418..693     +  promoter       chicken β-actin promoter: No description available
    694..1663    +  intron         chimeric intron: chimera between introns from chicken β-actin and rabbit β-globin
   1731..4007    +  CDS            TFRC (sequence partly withheld): TFR1_HUMAN - Experimental evidence at protein level: Swiss-Prot protein existence level 1. (Microbial infection) Acts as a receptor for new-world arenaviruses: Guanarito, Junin and Machupo virus. From Homo sapiens (Human).
   4029..4745    +  CDS            EGFP: EGFP is a basic (constitutively fluorescent) green fluorescent protein published in 1996, derived from Aequorea victoria. It is reported to be a rapidly-maturing weak dimer with moderate acid sensitivity.
   4770..4855    +  CDS            large T antigen (fragment): large T antigen from SV40 (simian virus 40)
   4878..5012    +  polyA_signal   SV40 poly(A) signal: SV40 polyadenylation signal
   5067..5083    -  protein_bind   lac operator: The lac repressor binds to the lac operator to inhibit transcription in E. coli. This inhibition can be relieved by adding lactose or isopropyl-β-D-thiogalactopyranoside (IPTG). lac repressor encoded by lacI
   5091..5121    -  promoter       lac promoter: promoter for the E. coli lac operon
   5136..5157    -  protein_bind   CAP binding site: CAP binding activates transcription in the presence of cAMP. E. coli catabolite activator protein
   5170..5262    -  CDS            lacI (fragment): lac repressor; lacI; The lac repressor binds to the lac operator to inhibit transcription in E. coli. This inhibition can be relieved by adding lactose or isopropyl-β-D-thiogalactopyranoside (IPTG).
   5445..6033    -  rep_origin     ori: high-copy-number ColE1/pMB1/pBR322/pUC origin of replication
   6204..7064    -  CDS            AmpR: β-lactamase; bla; confers resistance to ampicillin, carbenicillin, and related antibiotics
   7065..7169    -  promoter       AmpR promoter: bla
   7264..7299    +  CDS            rop (fragment): Rop protein, which maintains plasmids at low copy number; rop
   7401..7500    +  misc_feature   bom (fragment): basis of mobility region from pBR322
   7506..7660    -  CDS            lacZα (fragment): LacZα fragment of β-galactosidase; lacZ fragment
