>Addgene plasmid #45060 | pBa.TfR.GFP | analyzer sequence | sequence record 63853
TTAGTGCATGCATACCCCTCGGTGTTATTGCTGCTCTGTGCACGCACGCTCATTGTATCACTTCATCCCA
GTGCATGCACTCACACTGGAGCGATTGCTGCTCGGTGCACGCACACTCATTGTATCACGTCAGCTCAGTG
GCTGCACGCACACCGGTGTTATTGCTGCTCGGTGCGTGCATGCACATCAGTGTCGCTGCAGCTCAGTGCA
TGCACGCTCATTGCCCATCGCTATCCCTGCCTCTCCTGCTGGCGCTCCCCGGGAGGTGACTTCAAGGGGA
CCGCAGGACCACCTCGGGGGTGGGGGGAGGGCTGCACACGCGGACCCCGCTCCCCCTCCCCAACAAAGCA
CTGTGGAATCAAAAAGGGGGGAGGGGGGATGGAGGGGCGCGTCACACCCCCGCCCCACACCCTCACCTCG
AGGTGAGCCCCACGTTCTGCTTCACTCTCCCCATCTCCCCCCCCTCCCCACCCCCAATTTTGTATTTATT
TATTTTTTAATTATTTTGTGCAGCGATGGGGGCGGGGGGGGGGGGGGCGCGCGCCAGGCGGGGCGGGGCG
GGGCGAGGGGCGGGGCGGGGCGAGGCGGAGAGGTGCGGCGGCAGCCAATCAGAGCGGCGCGCTCCGAAAG
TTTCCTTTTATGGCGAGGCGGCGGCGGCGGCGGCCCTATAAAAAGCGAAGCGCGCGGCGGGCGGGAGTCG
CTGCGTTGCCTTCGCCCCGTGCCCCGCTCCGCGCCGCCTCGCGCCGCCCGCCCCGGCTCTGACTGACCGC
GTTACTCCCACAGGTGAGCGGGCGGGACGGCCCTTCTCCTCCGGGCTGTAATTAGCGCTTGGTTTAATGA
CGGCTCGTTTCTTTTCTGTGGCTGCGTGAAAGCCTTAAAGGGCTCCGGGAGGGCCCTTTGTGCGGGGGGG
AGCGGCTCGGGGGGTGCGTGCGTGTGTGTGTGCGTGGGGAGCGCCGCGTGCGGCCCGCGCTGCCCGGCGG
CTGTGAGCGCTGCGGGCGCGGCGCGGGGCTTTGTGCGCTCCGCGTGTGCGCGAGGGGAGCGCGGCCGGGG
GCGGTGCCCCGCGGTGCGGGGGGGCTGCGAGGGGAACAAAGGCTGCGTGCGGGGTGTGTGCGTGGGGGGG
TGAGCAGGGGGTGTGGGCGCGGCGGTCGGGCTGTAACCCCCCCCTGCACCCCCCTCCCCGAGTTGCTGAG
CACGGCCCGGCTTCGGGTGCGGGGCTCCGTGCGGGGCGTGGCGCGGGGCTCGCCGTGCCGGGCGGGGGGT
GGCGGCAGGTGGGGGTGCCGGGCGGGGCGGGGCCGCCTCGGGCCGGGGAGGGCTCGGGGGAGGGGCGCGG
CGGCCCCGGAGCGCCGGCGGCTGTCGAGGCGCGGCGAGCCGCAGCCATTGCCTTTTATGGTAATCGTGCG
AGAGGGCGCAGGGACTTCCTTTGTCCCAAATCTGGCGGAGCCGAAATCTGGGAGGCGCCGCCGCACCCCC
TCTAGCGGGCGCGGGCGAAGCGGTGCGGCGCCGGCAGGAAGGAAATGGGCGGGGAGGGCCTTCGTGCGTC
GCCGCGCCGCCGTCCCCTTCTCCATCTCCAGCCTCGGGGCTGCCGCAGGGGGACGGCTGCCTTCGGGGGG
GACGGGGCAGGGCGGGGTTCGGCTTCTGGCGTGTGACCGGCGGGGTTTATATCTTCCCTTCTCTGTTCCT
CCGCAGCCCCCAAGCTTGGCGCGCCTAGGGGGGATCCACCATGGATCAAGCTAGATCAGCATTCTCTAAC
TTGTTTGGTGGAGAACCATTGTCATATACCCGGTTCAGCCTGGCTCGGCAAGTAGATGGCGATAACAGTC
ATGTGGAGATGAAACTTGCTGTAGATGAAGAAGAAAATGCTGACAATAACACAAAGGCCAATGTCACAAA
ACCAAAAAGGTGTAGTGGAAGTATCTGCTATGGGACTATTGCTGTGATCGTCTTTTTCTTGATTGGATTT
ATGATTGGCTACTTGGGCTATTGTAAAGGGGTAGAACCAAAAACTGAGTGTGAGAGACTGGCAGGAACCG
AGTCTCCAGTGAGGGAGGAGCCAGGAGAGGACTTCCCTGCAGCACGTCGCTTATATTGGGATGACCTGAA
GAGAAAGTTGTCGGAGAAACTGGACAGCACAGACTTCACCAGCACCATCAAGCTGCTGAATGAAAATTCA
TATGTCCCTCGTGAGGCTGGATCTCAAAAAGATGAAAATCTTGCGTTGTATGTTGAAAATCAATTTCGTG
AATTTAAACTCAGCAAAGTCTGGCGTGATCAACATTTTGTTAAGATTCAGGTCAAAGACAGCGCTCAAAA
CTCGGTGATCATAGTTGATAAGAACGGTAGACTTGTTTACCTGGTGGAGAATCCTGGGGGTTATGTGGCG
TATAGTAAGGCTGCAACAGTTACTGGTAAACTGGTCCATGCTAATTTTGGTACTAAAAAAGATTTTGAGG
ATTTATACACTCCTGTGAATGGATCTATAGTGATTGTCAGAGCAGGGAAAATCACCTTTGCAGAAAAGGT
TGCAAATGCTGAAAGCTTAAATGCAATTGGTGTGTTGATATACATGGACCAGACTAAATTTCCCATTGTT
AACGCAGAACTTTCATTCTTTGGACATGCTCATCTGGGGACAGGTGACCCTTACACACCTGGATTCCCTT
CCTTCAATCACACTCAGTTTCCACCATCTCGGTCATCAGGATTGCCTAATATACCTGTCCAGACAATCTC
CAGAGCTGCTGCAGAAAAGCTGTTTGGGAATATGGAAGGAGACTGTCCCTCTGACTGGAAAACAGACTCT
ACATGTAGGATGGTAACCTCAGAAAGCAAGAATGTGAAGCTCACTGTGAGCAATGTGCTGAAAGAGATAA
AAATTCTTAACATCTTTGGAGTTATTAAAGGCTTTGTAGAACCAGATCACTATGTTGTAGTTGGGGCCCA
GAGAGATGCATGGGGCCCTGGAGCTGCAAAATCCGGTGTAGGCACAGCTCTCCTATTGAAACTTGCCCAG
ATGTTCTCAGATATGGTCTTAAAAGATGGGTTTCAGCCCAGCAGAAGCATTATCTTTGCCAGTTGGAGTG
CTGGAGACTTTGGATCGGTTGGTGCCACTGAATGGCTAGAGGGATACCTTTCGTCCCTGCATTTAAAGGC
TTTCACTTATATTAATCTGGATAAAGCGGTTCTTGGTACCAGCAACTTCAAGGTTTCTGCCAGCCCACTG
TTGTATACGCTTATTGAGAAAACAATGCAAAATGTGAAGCATCCGGTTACTGGGCAATTTCTATATCAGG
ACAGCAACTGGGCCAGCAAAGTTGAGAAACTCACTTTAGACAATGCTGCTTTCCCTTTCCTTGCATATTC
TGGAATCCCAGCAGTTTCTTTCTGTTTTTGCGAGGACACAGATTATCCTTATTTGGGTACCACCATGGAC
ACCTATAAGGAACTGATTGAGAGGATTCCTGAGTTGAACAAAGTGGCACGAGCAGCTGCAGAGGTCGCTG
GTCAGTTCGTGATTAAACTAACCCATGATGTTGAATTGAAC
[444 nt withheld, positions 3542-3985]
GACAATGAGTTTGGGGATCCACCGGTCGCCACCATGGTGAGCAAGGGCGAGGAGCTGTTCACCGGGGTGG
TGCCCATCCTGGTCGAGCTGGACGGCGACGTAAACGGCCACAAGTTCAGCGTGTCCGGCGAGGGCGAGGG
CGATGCCACCTACGGCAAGCTGACCCTGAAGTTCATCTGCACCACCGGCAAGCTGCCCGTGCCCTGGCCC
ACCCTCGTGACCACCCTGACCTACGGCGTGCAGTGCTTCAGCCGCTACCCCGACCACATGAAGCAGCACG
ACTTCTTCAAGTCCGCCATGCCCGAAGGCTACGTCCAGGAGCGCACCATCTTCTTCAAGGACGACGGCAA
CTACAAGACCCGCGCCGAGGTGAAGTTCGAGGGCGACACCCTGGTGAACCGCATCGAGCTGAAGGGCATC
GACTTCAAGGAGGACGGCAACATCCTGGGGCACAAGCTGGAGTACAACTACAACAGCCACAACGTCTATA
TCATGGCCGACAAGCAGAAGAACGGCATCAAGGTGAACTTCAAGATCCGCCACAACATCGAGGACGGCAG
CGTGCAGCTCGCCGACCACTACCAGCAGAACACCCCCATCGGCGACGGCCCCGTGCTGCTGCCCGACAAC
CACTACCTGAGCACCCAGTCCGCCCTGAGCAAAGACCCCAACGAGAAGCGCGATCACATGGTCCTGCTGG
AGTTCGTGACCGCCGCCGGGATCACTCTCGGCATGGACGAGCTGTACAAGCGGACCGTCTAATCTAGATA
AGTAATGATCATAATCAGCCATATCACATCTGTAGAGGTTTTACTTGCTTTAAAAAACCTCCCACACCTC
CCCCTGAACCTGAAACATAAAATGAATGCAATTGTTGTTGTTAACTTGTTTATTGCAGCTTATAATGGTT
ACAAATAAAGCAATAGCATCACAAATTTCACAAATAAAGCATTTTTTTCACTGCATTCTAGTTGTGGTTT
GTCCAAACTCATCAATGTATCTTATCATGTCTGGATCCCCGGGTACCGAGCTCGAATTCGTAATCATGGT
CATAGCTGTTTCCTGTGTGAAATTGTTATCCGCTCACAATTCCACACAACATACGAGCCGGAAGCATAAA
GTGTAAAGCCTGGGGTGCCTAATGAGTGAGCTAACTCACATTAATTGCGTTGCGCTCACTGCCCGCTTTC
CAGTCGGGAAACCTGTCGTGCCAGCTGCATTAATGAATCGGCCAACGCGCGGGGAGAGGCGGTTTGCGTA
TTGGGCGCTCTTCCGCTTCCTCGCTCACTGACTCGCTGCGCTCGGTCGTTCGGCTGCGGCGAGCGGTATC
AGCTCACTCAAAGGCGGTAATACGGTTATCCACAGAATCAGGGGATAACGCAGGAAAGAACATGTGAGCA
AAAGGCCAGCAAAAGGCCAGGAACCGTAAAAAGGCCGCGTTGCTGGCGTTTTTCCATAGGCTCCGCCCCC
CTGACGAGCATCACAAAAATCGACGCTCAAGTCAGAGGTGGCGAAACCCGACAGGACTATAAAGATACCA
GGCGTTTCCCCCTGGAAGCTCCCTCGTGCGCTCTCCTGTTCCGACCCTGCCGCTTACCGGATACCTGTCC
GCCTTTCTCCCTTCGGGAAGCGTGGCGCTTTCTCATAGCTCACGCTGTAGGTATCTCAGTTCGGTGTAGG
TCGTTCGCTCCAAGCTGGGCTGTGTGCACGAACCCCCCGTTCAGCCCGACCGCTGCGCCTTATCCGGTAA
CTATCGTCTTGAGTCCAACCCGGTAAGACACGACTTATCGCCACTGGCAGCAGCCACTGGTAACAGGATT
AGCAGAGCGAGGTATGTAGGCGGTGCTACAGAGTTCTTGAAGTGGTGGCCTAACTACGGCTACACTAGAA
GGACAGTATTTGGTATCTGCGCTCTGCTGAAGCCAGTTACCTTCGGAAAAAGAGTTGGTAGCTCTTGATC
CGGCAAACAAACCACCGCTGGTAGCGGTGGTTTTTTTGTTTGCAAGCAGCAGATTACGCGCAGAAAAAAA
GGATCTCAAGAAGATCCTTTGATCTTTTCTACGGGGTCTGACGCTCAGTGGAACGAAAACTCACGTTAAG
GGATTTTGGTCATGAGATTATCAAAAAGGATCTTCACCTAGATCCTTTTAAATTAAAAATGAAGTTTTAA
ATCAATCTAAAGTATATATGAGTAAACTTGGTCTGACAGTTACCAATGCTTAATCAGTGAGGCACCTATC
TCAGCGATCTGTCTATTTCGTTCATCCATAGTTGCCTGACTCCCCGTCGTGTAGATAACTACGATACGGG
AGGGCTTACCATCTGGCCCCAGTGCTGCAATGATACCGCGAGACCCACGCTCACCGGCTCCAGATTTATC
AGCAATAAACCAGCCAGCCGGAAGGGCCGAGCGCAGAAGTGGTCCTGCAACTTTATCCGCCTCCATCCAG
TCTATTAATTGTTGCCGGGAAGCTAGAGTAAGTAGTTCGCCAGTTAATAGTTTGCGCAACGTTGTTGCCA
TTGCTACAGGCATCGTGGTGTCACGCTCGTCGTTTGGTATGGCTTCATTCAGCTCCGGTTCCCAACGATC
AAGGCGAGTTACATGATCCCCCATGTTGTGCAAAAAAGCGGTTAGCTCCTTCGGTCCTCCGATCGTTGTC
AGAAGTAAGTTGGCCGCAGTGTTATCACTCATGGTTATGGCAGCACTGCATAATTCTCTTACTGTCATGC
CATCCGTAAGATGCTTTTCTGTGACTGGTGAGTACTCAACCAAGTCATTCTGAGAATAGTGTATGCGGCG
ACCGAGTTGCTCTTGCCCGGCGTCAATACGGGATAATACCGCGCCACATAGCAGAACTTTAAAAGTGCTC
ATCATTGGAAAACGTTCTTCGGGGCGAAAACTCTCAAGGATCTTACCGCTGTTGAGATCCAGTTCGATGT
AACCCACTCGTGCACCCAACTGATCTTCAGCATCTTTTACTTTCACCAGCGTTTCTGGGTGAGCAAAAAC
AGGAAGGCAAAATGCCGCAAAAAAGGGAATAAGGGCGACACGGAAATGTTGAATACTCATACTCTTCCTT
TTTCAATATTATTGAAGCATTTATCAGGGTTATTGTCTCATGAGCGGATACATATTTGAATGTATTTAGA
AAAATAAACAAATAGGGGTTCCGCGCACATTTCCCCGAAAAGTGCCACCTGACGTCTAAGAAACCATTAT
TATCATGACATTAACCTATAAAAATAGGCGTATCACGAGGCCCTTTCGTCTCGCGCGTTTCGGTGATGAC
GGTGAAAACCTCTGACACATGCAGCTCCCGGAGACGGTCACAGCTTGTCTGTAAGCGGATGCCGGGAGCA
GACAAGCCCGTCAGGGCGCGTCAGCGGGTGTTGGCGGGTGTCGGGGTTGGCTTAACTATGCGGCATCAGA
GCAGATTGTACTGAGAGTGCACCATATGCGGTGTGAAATACCGCACAGATGCGTAAGGAGAAAATACCGC
ATCAGGCGCCATTCGCCATTCAGGCTGCGCAACTGTTGGGAAGGGCGATCGGTGCGGGCCTCTTCGCTAT
TACGCCAGCTGGCGAAAGGGGGATGTGCTGCAAGGCGATTAAGTTGGGTAACGCCAGGGTTTTCCCAGTC
ACGACGTTGTAAAACGACGGCCAGTGCCAAGTTGGGATCTTTGCATTGGCCCACGGCTCTCAGGATGGGG
ATGCTCCCCTTCAGCACCCGGTTCCCCTTGGAAACTGATGGTCCTGGCTCTGTGGCATGGCAGTGGCACT
GTGAGGAGCCCCTACCAGCAGCACACAGTGGGTTTGGCACTGCCACGCTCCGGATGCCGCGCTCTGATCC
AACCCCATAATCAAGGGAACCCGAATTGCCCCATCATTGCCCCCACCACCCCCATCCTGCCGGGCCCTCA
CACCCCACGCTGCCTTGTGGTGACATTCCCCAGCCCAAACCCACGGCTTCATGGCTACCGCGGGGCATTT
CCCATTGCCGCCCCATTATCAGCTCTGCACACCTCCCGCTGTACCCATGCCTCGTGGCTGCCCTTCTTTG
ACGTATAATCTTCTAATTAATACCCGGCCTTGTCAAAGTGGAGCACAAACGTTAATTAATTCCCCAGCAG
GCAGGTAATTAACAGTGTGACTCCCTTTTTGCTGCGAGTGGGGCTGATACAGAGAGATGTGGCACTATGG
AGCCCACGGGGTCCTGGCACTGGGTGCCCACGGAGGTCCCCATGTGCTGCAGTGTCACCGCCTCCGAGGT
GACAGTATTGTCCCTGCGGTGTCCCTGCAGCTCAGCTCTGTCCACAGGGCCACCTCCAGTTTGGAGGGGA
CACAATGCAGCCCCGATGCAACCCATCCTCGCAGCATCCCAGGGACAAAGACCCCACTGCAAGACCGCAC
ACAGGGCTGGGTCCCGCTCCCCTAATATCTACAGTGCTTTTGCATGGCCCCTTAATCAATGCAGTTAATC
AGCATGCGCTCATGCACCGCTCTGGAGCTGCAAAGCCCCTCGCAGCGCTGCTCACCAACACCGCGCACCG
CCCCGGCCCAGCCTGCAGCACGCGCTGCAAACAGGAAAGAAACAAAATATTGCCCAAATGTAGGCAAAGG
CATTCGGCTGCCTTGACCTCCGCCGGGCCGGGCCCTGCCTGACTCAGCTCCTTACTCAGCGCTCGCTTCC
TCCCTCCGGCTGCCACCGCCGCAGCGCACACCCTGACAAAGAGTGGCCCTTAACGGGCTCTGAGGTGCAC
CCAGCAGTGCACTCAGCAGTCCAAGGGCCGGCCTGGAGGTTTGCACCGCTACGTGCTGACATTAGCATTG
AACTTGGCCCTGGGTAGTGCTGCAGGCCGGGCGGGGTGGGTGTAGAGAGTGCAGCGCGCGTTGCACCCGG
TGCCCCTTCCCCTCCCTTGCATCCCAGCAGGCTGCACCCCAGCACCAGGCCCGTGCATGCATGCTCCTGG
TGTTATTGCAGCCTGGTGCATGCATGCGTCTTAGTGGTGCAGCGCTGTGCATGCATCCTCCTTGGTGTGT
AGCAGC
Features (pLannotate 1.2.2; 16 found; start..end, strand, type, name):
    418..693     +  promoter       chicken β-actin promoter: No description available
    694..1653    +  intron         chimeric intron: chimera between introns from chicken β-actin and rabbit β-globin
   1721..3997    +  CDS            TFRC (sequence partly withheld): TFR1_HUMAN - Experimental evidence at protein level: Swiss-Prot protein existence level 1. (Microbial infection) Acts as a receptor for new-world arenaviruses: Guanarito, Junin and Machupo virus. From Homo sapiens (Human).
   4019..4735    +  CDS            EGFP: EGFP is a basic (constitutively fluorescent) green fluorescent protein published in 1996, derived from Aequorea victoria. It is reported to be a rapidly-maturing weak dimer with moderate acid sensitivity.
   4760..4845    +  CDS            large T antigen (fragment): large T antigen from SV40 (simian virus 40)
   4868..5002    +  polyA_signal   SV40 poly(A) signal: SV40 polyadenylation signal
   5058..5074    -  protein_bind   lac operator: The lac repressor binds to the lac operator to inhibit transcription in E. coli. This inhibition can be relieved by adding lactose or isopropyl-β-D-thiogalactopyranoside (IPTG). lac repressor encoded by lacI
   5082..5112    -  promoter       lac promoter: promoter for the E. coli lac operon
   5127..5148    -  protein_bind   CAP binding site: CAP binding activates transcription in the presence of cAMP. E. coli catabolite activator protein
   5161..5253    -  CDS            lacI (fragment): lac repressor; lacI; The lac repressor binds to the lac operator to inhibit transcription in E. coli. This inhibition can be relieved by adding lactose or isopropyl-β-D-thiogalactopyranoside (IPTG).
   5436..6024    -  rep_origin     ori: high-copy-number ColE1/pMB1/pBR322/pUC origin of replication
   6195..7055    -  CDS            AmpR: β-lactamase; bla; confers resistance to ampicillin, carbenicillin, and related antibiotics
   7056..7160    -  promoter       AmpR promoter: bla
   7255..7290    +  CDS            rop (fragment): Rop protein, which maintains plasmids at low copy number; rop
   7393..7491    +  misc_feature   bom (fragment): basis of mobility region from pBR322
   7497..7651    -  CDS            lacZα (fragment): LacZα fragment of β-galactosidase; lacZ fragment
