[The description below was written by a language model from this plasmid's Addgene catalogue record and pLannotate feature annotations shown in this document.]
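Description:
pBa.TfR.GFP is a mammalian expression plasmid of about 9 kb, built on the pBa-eGFP backbone, that expresses the human transferrin receptor (TFRC, also known as CD71 or TfR1) fused at its C terminus to EGFP. Transcription is driven by the chicken β-actin promoter followed by a chimeric chicken β-actin/rabbit β-globin intron, an arrangement that generally gives strong constitutive expression in many vertebrate cell types. The roughly 2.3 kb TfR coding sequence sits directly upstream of the backbone-encoded EGFP, separated by a short linker region. The transcript is terminated by an SV40 polyadenylation signal, which is preceded by a small remnant of SV40 large T antigen sequence. No mammalian selection marker is annotated, so the plasmid appears suited to transient transfection rather than stable line selection.

In bacteria the plasmid replicates from a high-copy ColE1/pUC-type origin and is selected with ampicillin through the β-lactamase gene and its native promoter. The remaining annotated elements (lac promoter and operator, CAP site, and fragments of lacI, lacZα, rop and bom) are cloning-vector remnants with no evident role in the expression cassette. The depositor notes that the pBa backbone is prone to recombination, which is why recombination-deficient or slower-growing strains are recommended. Two sequence records are provided, a long-read result of 9,042 nt and a 9,031 nt record. They carry the same 16 features in the same order and differ mainly by about ten bases within the intron.

The associated publication concerns selective transport in neuronal protein sorting. This is consistent with use of the fusion as a fluorescent membrane-protein cargo for live imaging of trafficking and polarised distribution in neurons.
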