Addgene plasmid #45060: pBa.TfR.GFP
Depositing lab: Gary Banker & Marvin Bentley. Depositing organization: Oregon Health & Science University. Publication: The role of selective transport in neuronal protein sorting. Burack MA, Silverman MA, Banker G. Neuron. 2000 May;26(2):465-72. 10.1016/S0896-6273(00)81178-2 PubMed 10839364.
Backbone
  Vector backbone: pBa-eGFP
  Backbone size w/o insert (bp): 6755
  Total vector size (bp): 9031
  Vector type: Mammalian Expression
Growth in bacteria
  Bacterial resistance: Ampicillin, 100 μg/mL
  Growth temperature: 37°C
  Growth strain: Stbl3
  Copy number: High Copy
Gene/Insert
  Gene/Insert name: TfR (alt name: human transferrin receptor)
  Species: H. sapiens (human)
  Insert size (bp): 2276
  GenBank ID: M11507
  Entrez Gene: TFRC (a.k.a. CD71, IMD46, T9, TFR, TFR1, TR, TRFR, p90)
  Promoter: Chicken Beta Actin
  Tag / fusion protein: GFP (C terminal on backbone)
  Cloning method: Ligation Independent Cloning
  Sequencing primers: 5′ TTCGGCTTCTGGCGTGTGAC; 3′ GTGGTTTGTCCAAACTCATC
Resource information
  A portion of this plasmid was derived from a plasmid made by: Kif 5c received from Caroine Enns, Oregon Health & Science University
Terms and licenses: Academic/Nonprofit Terms; Industry Terms: Not Available to Industry
Depositor comments: pBa vector is susceptable to recombination and should not be grown in fast growing bacteria or cloned using recombination. XL 10-Gold, Stbl3, OmniMax2, DH5alpha, and XL 1-Blue are suitable growth strains.
How to cite: pBa.TfR.GFP was a gift from Gary Banker & Marvin Bentley (Addgene plasmid # 45060 ; http://n2t.net/addgene:45060 ; RRID:Addgene_45060)
