>Addgene plasmid #45060 | pBa.TfR.GFP | addgene partial sequence | sequence record 72226 | EGFP-N 5'-CGTCGCCGTCCAGCTCGACCAG-3'
CTCGCCCTTGCTCACCATGGTGGCGACCGGTGGATCCCCAAACTCATTGTC
[444 nt withheld, positions 52-495]
GTTCAATTCAACATCATGGGTTAGTTTAATCACGAACTGACCAGCGACCTCTGCAGCTGCTCGTGCCACT
TTGTTCAACTCAGGAATCCTCTCAATCAGTTCCTTATAGGTGTCCATGGTGGTACCCAAATAAGGATAAT
CTGTGTCCTCGCAAAAACAGAAAGAAACTGCTGGGATTCCAGAATATGCAAGGAAAGGGAAAGCAGCATT
GTCTAAAGTGAGTTTCTCAACTTTGCTGGCCCAGTTGCTGTCCTGATATAGAAATTGCCCAGTAACCGGA
TGCTTCACATTTTGCATTGTTTTCTCAATAAGCGTATACAACAGTGGGCTGGCAGAAACCTTGAAGTTGC
TGGTACCAAGAACCGCTTTATCCAGATTAATATAAGTGAAAGCCTTTAAATGCAGGGACGAAAGGTATCC
CTCTAGCCATTCAGTGGCACCAACCGATCCAAAGTCTCCAGCACTCCAACTGGCAAA
